>Addgene plasmid #133593 | pMM587 | addgene full sequence | sequence record 274361 | Addgene NGS Result
TGCTCACATGTTCTTTCCTGCGTTATCCCCTGATTCTGTGGATAACCGTAGTCGGTCTCATTCTGACAAG
AAGTATTCTATCGGACTGGCCATCGGGACTAATAGCGTCGGGTGGGCCGTGATCACTGACGAGTACAAGG
TGCCCTCTAAGAAGTTCAAGGTGCTCGGGAACACCGACCGGCATTCCATCAAGAAAAATCTGATCGGAGC
TCTCCTCTTTGATTCAGGGGAAACCGCTGAAGCAACCCGCCTCAAGCGGACTGCTAGACGGCGGTACACC
AGGAGGAAGAACCGGATTTGTTACCTTCAAGAGATATTCTCCAACGAAATGGCAAAGGTCGACGACAGCT
TCTTCCATAGGCTGGAAGAATCATTCCTCGTGGAAGAGGATAAGAAGCATGAACGGCATCCCATCTTCGG
TAATATCGTCGACGAGGTGGCCTATCACGAGAAATACCCAACCATCTACCATCTTCGCAAAAAGCTGGTG
GACTCAACCGACAAGGCAGACCTCCGGCTTATCTACCTGGCCCTGGCCCACATGATCAAGTTCAGAGGCC
ACTTCCTGATCGAGGGCGACCTCAATCCTGACAATAGCGATGTGGATAAACTGTTCATCCAGCTGGTGCA
GACTTACAACCAGCTCTTTGAAGAGAACCCCATCAATGCAAGCGGAGTCGATGCCAAGGCCATTCTGTCA
GCCCGGCTGTCAAAGAGCCGCAGACTTGAGAATCTTATCGCTCAGCTGCCGGGTGAAAAGAAAAATGGAC
TGTTCGGGAACCTGATTGCTCTTTCACTTGGGCTGACTCCCAATTTCAAGTCTAATTTCGACCTGGCAGA
GGATGCCAAGCTGCAACTGTCCAAGGACACCTATGATGACGATCTCGACAACCTCCTGGCCCAGATCGGT
GACCAATACGCCGACCTTTTCCTTGCTGCTAAGAATCTTTCTGACGCCATCCTGCTGTCTGACATTCTCC
GCGTGAACACTGAAATCACCAAGGCCCCTCTTTCAGCTTCAATGATTAAGCGGTATGATGAGCACCACCA
GGACCTGACCCTGCTTAAGGCACTCGTCCGGCAGCAGCTTCCGGAGAAGTACAAGGAAATCTTCTTTGAC
CAGTCAAAGAATGGATACGCCGGCTACATCGACGGAGGTGCCTCCCAAGAGGAATTTTATAAGTTTATCA
AACCTATCCTTGAGAAGATGGACGGCACCGAAGAGCTCCTCGTGAAACTGAATCGGGAGGATCTGCTGCG
GAAGCAGCGCACTTTCGACAATGGGAGCATTCCCCACCAGATCCATCTTGGGGAGCTTCACGCCATCCTT
CGGCGCCAAGAGGACTTCTACCCCTTTCTTAAGGACAACAGGGAGAAGATTGAGAAAATTCTCACTTTCC
GCATCCCCTACTACGTGGGACCCCTCGCCAGAGGAAATAGCCGGTTTGCTTGGATGACCAGAAAGTCAGA
AGAAACTATCACTCCCTGGAACTTCGAAGAGGTGGTGGACAAGGGAGCCAGCGCTCAGTCATTCATCGAA
CGGATGACTAACTTCGATAAGAACCTCCCCAATGAGAAGGTCCTGCCGAAACATTCCCTGCTCTACGAGT
ACTTTACCGTGTACAACGAGCTGACCAAGGTGAAATATGTCACCGAAGGGATGAGGAAGCCCGCATTCCT
GTCAGGCGAACAAAAGAAGGCAATTGTGGACCTTCTGTTCAAGACCAATAGAAAGGTGACCGTGAAGCAG
CTGAAGGAGGACTATTTCAAGAAAATTGAATGCTTCGACTCTGTGGAGATTAGCGGGGTCGAAGATCGGT
TCAACGCAAGCCTGGGTACCTACCATGATCTGCTTAAGATCATCAAGGACAAGGATTTTCTGGACAATGA
GGAGAAAGAGGACATCCTTGAGGACATTGTCCTGACTCTCACTCTGTTCGAGGACCGGGAAATGATCGAG
GAGAGGCTTAAGACCTACGCCCATCTGTTCGACGATAAAGTGATGAAGCAACTTAAACGGAGAAGATATA
CCGGATGGGGACGCCTTAGCCGCAAACTCATCAACGGAATCCGGGACAAACAGAGCGGAAAGACCATTCT
TGATTTCCTTAAGAGCGACGGATTCGCTAATCGCAACTTCATGCAACTTATCCATGATGATTCCCTGACC
TTTAAGGAGGACATCCAGAAGGCCCAAGTGTCTGGACAAGGTGACTCACTGCACGAGCATATCGCAAATC
TGGCTGGTTCACCCGCTATTAAGAAGGGTATTCTCCAGACCGTGAAAGTCGTGGACGAGCTGGTCAAGGT
GATGGGTCGCCATAAACCAGAGAACATTGTCATCGAGATGGCCAGGGAAAACCAGACTACCCAGAAGGGA
CAGAAGAACAGCAGGGAGCGGATGAAAAGAATTGAGGAAGGGATTAAGGAGCTCGGGTCACAGATCCTTA
AAGAGCACCCGGTGGAAAACACCCAGCTTCAGAATGAGAAGCTCTATCTGTACTACCTTCAAAATGGACG
CGATATGTATGTGGACCAAGAGCTTGATATCAACAGGCTCTCAGACTACGACGTGGACGCCATCGTCCCT
CAGAGCTTCCTCAAAGACGACTCAATTGACAATAAGGTGCTGACTCGCTCAGACAAGAACCGGGGAAAGT
CAGATAACGTGCCCTCAGAGGAAGTCGTGAAAAAGATGAAGAACTATTGGCGCCAGCTTCTGAACGCAAA
GCTGATCACTCAGCGGAAGTTCGACAATCTCACTAAGGCTGAGAGGGGCGGACTGAGCGAACTGGACAAA
GCAGGATTCATTAAACGGCAACTTGTGGAGACTCGGCAGATTACTAAACATGTAGCCCAAATCCTTGACT
CACGCATGAATACCAAGTACGACGAAAACGACAAACTTATCCGCGAGGTGAAGGTGATTACCCTGAAGTC
CAAGCTGGTCAGCGATTTCAGAAAGGACTTTCAATTCTACAAAGTGCGGGAGATCAATAACTATCATCAT
GCTCATGACGCATATCTGAATGCCGTGGTGGGAACCGCCCTGATCAAGAAGTACCCAAAGCTGGAAAGCG
AGTTCGTGTACGGAGACTACAAGGTCTACGACGTGCGCAAGATGATTGCCAAATCTGAGCAGGAGATCGG
AAAGGCCACCGCAAAGTACTTCTTCTACAGCAACATCATGAATTTCTTCAAGACCGAAATCACCCTTGCA
AACGGTGAGATCCGGAAGAGGCCGCTCATCGAGACTAATGGGGAGACTGGCGAAATCGTGTGGGACAAGG
GCAGAGATTTCGCTACCGTGCGCAAAGTGCTTTCTATGCCTCAAGTGAACATCGTGAAGAAAACCGAGGT
GCAAACCGGAGGCTTTTCTAAGGAATCAATCCTCCCCAAGCGCAACTCCGACAAGCTCATTGCAAGGAAG
AAGGATTGGGACCCTAAGAAGTACGGCGGATTCGATTCACCAACTGTGGCTTATTCTGTCCTGGTCGTGG
CTAAGGTGGAAAAAGGAAAGTCTAAGAAGCTCAAGAGCGTGAAGGAACTGCTGGGTATCACCATTATGGA
GCGCAGCTCCTTCGAGAAGAACCCAATTGACTTTCTCGAAGCCAAAGGTTACAAGGAAGTCAAGAAGGAC
CTTATCATCAAGCTCCCAAAGTATAGCCTGTTCGAACTGGAGAATGGGCGGAAGCGGATGCTCGCCTCCG
CTGGCGAACTTCAGAAGGGTAATGAGCTGGCTCTCCCCTCCAAGTACGTGAATTTCCTCTACCTTGCAAG
CCATTACGAGAAGCTGAAGGGGAGCCCCGAGGACAACGAGCAAAAGCAACTGTTTGTGGAGCAGCATAAG
CATTATCTGGACGAGATCATTGAGCAGATTTCCGAGTTTTCTAAACGCGTCATTCTCGCTGATGCCAACC
TCGATAAAGTCCTTAGCGCATACAATAAGCACAGAGACAAACCAATTCGGGAGCAGGCTGAGAATATCAT
CCACCTGTTCACCCTCACCAATCTTGGTGCCCCTGCCGCATTCAAGTACTTCGACACCACCATCGACCGG
AAACGCTATACCTCCACCAAAGAAGTGCTGGACGCCACCCTCATCCACCAGAGCATCACCGGACTTTACG
AAACTCGGATTGACCTCTCACAGCTCGGAGGGGATGAGGGAGCTGGATCCTGAGACCAGACCAATAAAAA
ACGCCCGGCGGCAACCGAGCGTTCTGAACAAATCCAGATGGAGTTCTGAGGTCATTACTGGATCTATCAA
CAGGAGTCCAAGCGAGCTCGATATCAAATTACGCCCCGCCCTGCCACTCATCGCAGTACTGTTGTAATTC
ATTAAGCATTCTGCCGACATGGAAGCCATCACAAACGGCATGATGAACCTGAATCGCCAGCGGCATCAGC
ACCTTGTCGCCTTGCGTATAATATTTGCCCATGGTGAAAACGGGGGCGAAGAAGTTGTCCATATTGGCCA
CGTTTAAATCAAAACTGGTGAAACTCACCCAGGGATTGGCTGAAACGAAAAACATATTCTCAATAAACCC
TTTAGGGAAATAGGCCAGGTTTTCACCGTAACACGCCACATCTTGCGAATATATGTGTAGAAACTGCCGG
AAATCGTCGTGGTATTCACTCCAGAGCGATGAAAACGTTTCAGTTTGCTCATGGAAAACGGTGTAACAAG
GGTGAACACTATCCCATATCACCAGCTCACCGTCTTTCATTGCCATACGAAATTCCGGATGAGCATTCAT
CAGGCGGGCAAGAATGTGAATAAAGGCCGGATAAAACTTGTGCTTATTTTTCTTTACGGTCTTTAAAAAG
GCCGTAATATCCAGCTGAACGGTCTGGTTATAGGTACATTGAGCAACTGACTGAAATGCCTCAAAATGTT
CTTTACGATGCCATTGGGATATATCAACGGTGGTATATCCAGTGATTTTTTTCTCCATTTTAGCTTCCTT
AGCTCCTGAAAATCTCGATAACTCAAAAAATACGCCCGGTAGTGATCTTATTTCATTATGGTGAAAGTTG
GAACCTCTTACGTGCCCGATCAATCATGACCAAAATCCCTTAACGTGAGTTTTCGTTCCACTGAGCGTCA
GACCCCGTAGAAAAGATCAAAGGATCTTCTTGAGATCCTTTTTTTCTGCGCGTAATCTGCTGCTTGCAAA
CAAAAAAACCACCGCTACCAGCGGTGGTTTGTTTGCCGGATCAAGAGCTACCAACTCTTTTTCCGAAGGT
AACTGGCTTCAGCAGAGCGCAGATACCAAATACTGTTCTTCTAGTGTAGCCGTAGTTAGGCCACCACTTC
AAGAACTCTGTAGCACCGCCTACATACCTCGCTCTGCTAATCCTGTTACCAGTGGCTGCTGCCAGTGGCG
ATAAGTCGTGTCTTACCGGGTTGGACTCAAGACGATAGTTACCGGATAAGGCGCAGCGGTCGGGCTGAAC
GGGGGGTTCGTGCACACAGCCCAGCTTGGAGCGAACGACCTACACCGAACTGAGATACCTACAGCGTGAG
CTATGAGAAAGCGCCACGCTTCCCGAAGGGAGAAAGGCGGACAGGTATCCGGTAAGCGGCAGGGTCGGAA
CAGGAGAGCGCACGAGGGAGCTTCCAGGGGGAAACGCCTGGTATCTTTATAGTCCTGTCGGGTTTCGCCA
CCTCTGACTTGAGCGTCGATTTTTGTGATGCTCGTCAGGGGGGCGGAGCCTATGGAAAAACGCCAGCAAC
GCGGCCTTTTTACGGTTCCTGGCCTTTTGCTGGCCTTT
Features (pLannotate 1.2.2; 6 found; start..end, strand, type, name):
      1..50      +  rep_origin     RSF ori (fragment): Plasmids containing the RSF 1030 origin of replication can be propagated in E. coli cells that contain additional plasmids with compatible origins.
     65..4165    +  CDS            cas9: CAS9_STRP1 - Also known as csn1 From Streptococcus pyogenes serotype M1.
   4194..4228    -  terminator     lambda t0 terminator: minimal transcription terminator from phage lambda (Scholtissek and Grosse, 1987)
   4302..4958    -  CDS            cat: CAT_ECOLX - Experimental evidence at protein level: Swiss-Prot protein existence level 1. This enzyme is an effector of chloramphenicol resistance in bacteria. From Escherichia coli. This protein is used as a marker in many commonly used cloning vectors, such as pACYC184.
   4959..5056    -  promoter       cat promoter: promoter of the E. coli cat gene encoding chloramphenicol acetyltransferase
   5140..5728    +  rep_origin     ori: high-copy-number ColE1/pMB1/pBR322/pUC origin of replication
