[The description below was written by a language model from this plasmid's Addgene catalogue record and pLannotate feature annotations shown in this document.]
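Description:
pMM587 is a synthetic-biology "part plasmid" built on the pYTK001 entry backbone of the modular yeast toolkit system. It stores a dCas9 coding sequence as a type 3b part, meaning a coding-sequence module meant to be combined with other standardized parts (such as promoters, upstream coding or tag parts, and terminators) in hierarchical assembly rather than expressed directly from this plasmid. Consistent with that role, the annotated 5,778-nt sequence shows no yeast promoter, yeast terminator, yeast selection marker or yeast origin around the insert. The plasmid is a bacterial storage vector only.

Propagation in E. coli relies on a high-copy ColE1/pUC-type origin. Selection is by chloramphenicol resistance, conferred by the cat gene under its native cat promoter and followed by a minimal lambda t0 terminator. A 50-nt stretch annotated as an RSF origin fragment is too small to be a functional replicon and most likely reflects sequence similarity. The payload is an approximately 4.1-kb open reading frame matched to Streptococcus pyogenes Cas9. The catalogue names it dCas9, the nuclease-inactive form that still binds DNA under guide RNA direction, although the feature table does not list the inactivating mutations. The catalogue lists budding yeast as the species, which presumably reflects the intended host rather than the gene's origin. The exact cloning sites are not recorded.

The associated work concerns optogenetic repressors of yeast gene expression based on light-controlled nuclear localization. This part would therefore plausibly serve as the DNA-binding module in assembled dCas9 fusion repressor constructs, though the record does not describe specific downstream assemblies.
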