Addgene plasmid #133593: pMM587
Purpose: Part Plasmid for dCas9, Part 3b(coding sequence)
Depositing lab: Megan McClean. Depositing organization: University of Wisconsin, Madison. Publication: Optogenetic Repressors of Gene Expression in Yeasts Using Light-Controlled Nuclear Localization. Geller SH, Antwi EB, Di Ventura B, McClean MN. Cell Mol Bioeng. 2019 Sep 24;12(5):511-528. doi: 10.1007/s12195-019-00598-9. eCollection 2019 Oct. PubMed 31719930.
Backbone
  Vector backbone: pYTK001
  Vector type: Synthetic Biology
Growth in bacteria
  Bacterial resistance: Chloramphenicol, 25 μg/mL
  Growth temperature: 37°C
  Growth strain: DH5alpha
  Copy number: High Copy
Gene/Insert
  Gene/Insert name: dCas9
  Species: S. cerevisiae (budding yeast)
  Cloning method: Restriction Enzyme; 5′ cloning site Unknown (unknown if destroyed); 3′ cloning site Unknown (unknown if destroyed)
Terms and licenses: Academic/Nonprofit Terms; Industry Terms: Not Available to Industry
How to cite: pMM587 was a gift from Megan McClean (Addgene plasmid # 133593 ; http://n2t.net/addgene:133593 ; RRID:Addgene_133593)
